>Addgene plasmid #103404 | LSB-hsa-miR-302c-5p | depositor full sequence | sequence record 195857 | Full Sequence
AATTGAGGGGATAACGCAGGAAAGAACATGTGAGCAAAAGGCCAGCAAAAGGCCAGGAACCGTAAAAAGG
CCGCGTTGCTGGCGTTTTTCCATAGGCTCCGCCCCCCTGACGAGCATCACAAAAATCGACGCTCAAGTCA
GAGGTGGCGAAACCCGACAGGACTATAAAGATACCAGGCGTTTCCCCCTGGAAGCTCCCTCGTGCGCTCT
CCTGTTCCGACCCTGCCGCTTACCGGATACCTGTCCGCCTTTCTCCCTTCGGGAAGCGTGGCGCTTTCTC
ATAGCTCACGCTGTAGGTATCTCAGTTCGGTGTAGGTCGTTCGCTCCAAGCTGGGCTGTGTGCACGAACC
CCCCGTTCAGCCCGACCGCTGCGCCTTATCCGGTAACTATCGTCTTGAGTCCAACCCGGTAAGACACGAC
TTATCGCCACTGGCAGCAGCCACTGGTAACAGGATTAGCAGAGCGAGGTATGTAGGCGGTGCTACAGAGT
TCTTGAAGTGGTGGCCTAACTACGGCTACACTAGAAGAACAGTATTTGGTATCTGCGCTCTGCTGAAGCC
AGTTACCTTCGGAAAAAGAGTTGGTAGCTCTTGATCCGGCAAACAAACCACCGCTGGTAGCGGTGGTTTT
TTTGTTTGCAAGCAGCAGATTACGCGCAGAAAAAAAGGATCTCAAGAAGATCCTTTGATCTTTTCTACGG
GGTCTGACGCTCAGTGGAACGAAAACTCACGTTAAGGGATTTTGGTCATGAGATTATCAAAAAGGATCTT
CACCTAGATCCTTTTAAATTAAAAATGAAGTTTTAAATCAATCTAAAGTATATATGAGTAAACTTGGTCT
GACAGTTACCAATGCTTAATCAGTGAGGCACCTATCTCAGCGATCTGTCTATTTCGTTCATCCATAGTTG
CCTGACTCCCCGTCGTGTAGATAACTACGATACGGGAGGGCTTACCATCTGGCCCCAGTGCTGCAATGAT
ACCGCGAGAACCACGCTCACCGGCTCCAGATTTATCAGCAATAAACCAGCCAGCCGGAAGGGCCGAGCGC
AGAAGTGGTCCTGCAACTTTATCCGCCTCCATCCAGTCTATTAATTGTTGCCGGGAAGCTAGAGTAAGTA
GTTCGCCAGTTAATAGTTTGCGCAACGTTGTTGCCATTGCTACAGGCATCGTGGTGTCACGCTCGTCGTT
TGGTATGGCTTCATTCAGCTCCGGTTCCCAACGATCAAGGCGAGTTACATGATCCCCCATGTTGTGCAAA
AAAGCGGTTAGCTCCTTCGGTCCTCCGATCGTTGTCAGAAGTAAGTTGGCCGCAGTGTTATCACTCATGG
TTATGGCAGCACTGCATAATTCTCTTACTGTCATGCCATCCGTAAGATGCTTTTCTGTGACTGGTGAGTA
CTCAACCAAGTCATTCTGAGAATAGTGTATGCGGCGACCGAGTTGCTCTTGCCCGGCGTCAATACGGGAT
AATACCGCGCCACATAGCAGAACTTTAAAAGTGCTCATCATTGGAAAACGTTCTTCGGGGCGAAAACTCT
CAAGGATCTTACCGCTGTTGAGATCCAGTTCGATGTAACCCACTCGTGCACCCAACTGATCTTCAGCATC
TTTTACTTTCACCAGCGTTTCTGGGTGAGCAAAAACAGGAAGGCAAAATGCCGCAAAAAAGGGAATAAGG
GCGACACGGAAATGTTGAATACTCATACTCTTCCTTTTTCAATATTATTGAAGCATTTATCAGGGTTATT
GTCTCATGAGCGGATACATATTTGAATGTAGCTCCGAATTTCTCGAGGGCTTGTCGACGACGGCGGTCTC
CGTCGTCAGGATCATGAATTCGACCCGCCTGCCACCATGACCGAGTACAAGCCCACGGTGCGCCTCGCCA
CCCGCGACGACGTCCCCCGGGCCGTACGCACCCTCGCCGCCGCGTTCGCCGACTACCCCGCCACGCGCCA
CACCGTCGACCCGGACCGCCACATCGAGCGGGTCACCGAGCTGCAAGAACTCTTCCTCACGCGCGTCGGG
CTCGACATCGGCAAGGTGTGGGTCGCGGACGACGGCGCCGCGGTGGCGGTCTGGACCACGCCGGAGAGCG
TCGAAGCGGGGGCGGTGTTCGCCGAGATCGGCCCGCGCATGGCCGAGTTGAGCGGTTCCCGGCTGGCCGC
GCAGCAACAGATGGAAGGCCTCCTGGCGCCGCACCGGCCCAAGGAGCCCGCGTGGTTCCTGGCCACCGTC
GGCGTCTCGCCCGACCACCAGGGCAAGGGTCTGGGCAGCGCCGTCGTGCTCCCCGGAGTGGAGGCGGCCG
AGCGCGCCGGGGTGCCCGCCTTCCTGGAGACATCCGCGCCCCGCAACCTCCCCTTCTACGAGCGGCTCGG
CTTCACCGTCACCGCCGACGTCGAGGTGCCCGAAGGACCGCGCACCTGGTGCATGACCCGCAAGCCCGGT
GCCTGATACGCGTGAATTCACTCCTCAGGTGCAGGCTGCCTATCAGAAGGTGGTGGCTGGTGTGGCCAAT
GCCCTGGCTCACAAATACCACTGAGATCTTTTTCCCTCTGCCAAAAATTATGGGGACATCATGAAGCCCC
TTGAGCATCTGACTTCTGGCTAATAAAGGAAATTTATTTTCATTGCAATAGTGTGTTGGAATTTTTTGTG
TCTCTCACTCGGAAGGACATATGGGAGGGCAAATCATTTAAAACATCAGAATGAGTATTTGGTTTAGAGT
TTGGCAACATATGCCCATATGCTGGCTGCCATGAACAAAGGTTGGCTATAAAGAGGTCATCAGTATATGA
AACAGCCCCCTGCTGTCCATTCCTTATTCCATAGAAAAGCCTTGACTTGAGGTTAGATTTTTTTTATATT
TTGTTTTGTGTTATTTTTTTCTTTAACATCCCTAAAATTTTCCTTACATGTTTTACTAGCCAGATTTTTC
CTCCTCTCCTGACTACTCCCAGTCATAGCTGTCCCTCTTCTCTTATGGAGATCCCTCGACCTGCAGCCCA
AGCTTGAATTCTCTAGAATTACCCTGTTATCCCTATGCTTGGTTTACCGAGCTCTTATTGGTTTTCAAAC
TTCATTGACTGTGCCCAACGCGCCTGGGAGCTCACGGGGACAGCCCCCCCCCAAAGCCCCCAGGGATGTA
ATTACGTCCCTCCCCCGCTAGGGGGCAGCAGCGAGCCGCCCGGGGCTCCGCTCCGGTCCGGCGCTCCCCC
CGCATCCCCGAGCCGGCAGCGTGCGGGGACAGCCCGGGCACGGGGAAGGTGGCACGGGATCGCTTTCCTC
TGAACGCTTCTCGCTGCTCTTTGAGCCTGCAGACACCTGGGGGGATACGGGGAAAAAGCTAGGCTGAAAG
ACCGGTTCTTAGAATGACACGCGCCTGGGAGCTCACGGGGACAGCCCCCCCCCAAAGCCCCCAGGGATGT
AATTACGTCCCTCCCCCGCTAGGGGGCAGCAGCGAGCCGCCCGGGGCTCCGCTCCGGTCCGGCGCTCCCC
CCGCATCCCCGAGCCGGCAGCGTGCGGGGACAGCCCGGGCACGGGGAAGGTGGCACGGGATCGCTTTCCT
CTGAACGCTTCTCGCTGCTCTTTGAGCCTGCAGACACCTGGGGGGATACGGGGAAAAAGCTAACTTCTGA
GACGACAACTTTGTATAGAAAAGTTGGCTCCGAATTCGCCCTTGACAGCAGAGATCCAGTTTGGTTAATT
AATTGGCTCCGGTGCCCGTCAGTGGGCAGAGCGCACATCGCCCACAGTCCCCGAGAAGTTGTGGGGAGGG
GTCGGCAATTGAACCGGTGCCTAGAGAAGGTGGCGCGGGGTAAACTGGGAAAGTGATGTCGTGTACTGGC
TCCGCCTTTTTCCCGAGGGTGGGGGAGAACCGTATATAAGTGCAGTAGTCGCCGTGAACGTTCTTTTTCG
CAACGGGTTTGCCGCCAGAACACAGGTAAGTGCCGTGTGTGGTTCCCGCGGGCCTGGCCTCTTTACGGGT
TATGGCCCTTGCGTGCCTTGAATTACTTCCACCTGGCTGCAGTACGTGATTCTTGATCCCGAGCTTCGGG
TTGGAAGTGGGTGGGAGAGTTCGAGGCCTTGCGCTTAAGGAGCCCCTTCGCCTCGTGCTTGAGTTGAGGC
CTGGCCTGGGCGCTGGGGCCGCCGCGTGCGAATCTGGTGGCACCTTCGCGCCTGTCTCGCTGCTTTCGAT
AAGTCTCTAGCCATTTAAAATTTTTGATGACCTGCTGCGACGCTTTTTTTCTGGCAAGATAGTCTTGTAA
ATGCGGGCCAAGATCTGCACACTGGTATTTCGGTTTTTGGGGCCGCGGGCGGCGACGGGGCCCGTGCGTC
CCAGCGCACATGTTCGGCGAGGCGGGGCCTGCGAGCGCGGCCACCGAGAATCGGACGGGGGTAGTCTCAA
GCTGGCCGGCCTGCTCTGGTGCCTGGCCTCGCGCCGCCGTGTATCGCCCCGCCCTGGGCGGCAAGGCTGG
CCCGGTCGGCACCAGTTGCGTGAGCGGAAAGATGGCCGCTTCCCGGCCCTGCTGCAGGGAGCTCAAAATG
GAGGACGCGGCGCTCGGGAGAGCGGGCGGGTGAGTCACCCACACAAAGGAAAAGGGCCTTTCCGTCCTCA
GCCGTCGCTTCATGTGACTCCACGGAGTACCGGGCGCCGTCCAGGCACCTCGATTAGTTCTCGAGCTTTT
GGAGTACGTCGTCTTTAGGTTGGGGGGAGGGGTTTTATGCGATGGAGTTTCCCCACACTGAGTGGGTGGA
GACTGAAGTTAGGCCAGCTTGGCACTTGATGTAATTCTCCTTGGAATTTGCCCTTTTTGAGTTTGGATCT
TGGTTCATTCTCAAGCCTCAGACAGTGGTTCAAAGTTTTTTTCTTCCATTTCAGGTGTCGTGAGAAGGGC
GAATTCGACCCAAGTTTGTACAAAAAAGCAGGCTGGATCCAGGTGCCACCATGGTGAGCGAGCTGATTAA
GGAGAACATGCACATGAAGCTGTACATGGAGGGCACCGTGAACAACCACCACTTCAAGTGCACATCCGAG
GGCGAAGGCAAGCCCTACGAGGGCACCCAGACCATGAGAATCAAGGCGGTCGAGGGCGGCCCTCTCCCCT
TCGCCTTCGACATCCTGGCTACCAGCTTCATGTACGGCAGCAAAACCTTCATCAACCACACCCAGGGCAT
CCCCGACTTCTTTAAGCAGTCCTTCCCCGAGGGCTTCACATGGGAGAGAGTCACCACATACGAAGATGGG
GGCGTGCTGACCGCTACCCAGGACACCAGCCTCCAGGACGGCTGCCTCATCTACAACGTCAAGATCAGAG
GGGTGAACTTCCCATCCAACGGCCCTGTGATGCAGAAGAAAACACTCGGCTGGGAGGCCTCCACCGAGAC
ACTGTACCCCGCTGACGGCGGCCTGGAAGGCAGAGCCGACATGGCCCTGAAGCTCGTGGGCGGGGGCCAC
CTGATCTGCAACCTTAAGACCACATACAGATCCAAGAAACCCGCTAAGAACCTCAAGATGCCCGGCGTCT
ACTATGTGGACAGGAGACTGGAAAGAATCAAGGAGGCCGACAAAGAGACATACGTCGAGCAGCACGAGGT
GGCTGTGGCCAGATACTGCGACCTCCCTAGCAAACTGGGGCACAAACTTAATTGAGAATTCTACCACCCA
GCTTTCTTGTACAAAGTGGTACGTCTCAAGACCAGAGGTCTCTGCTTAACCGGCTCAGCAGGTACCCCCA
TGTTAAACAGCAGGTACCCCCATGTTAAACAGCAGGTACCCCCATGTTAAACAGCAGGTACCCCCATGTT
AAACAACCAGAAGAGACCTGTGCTTCACTCCTCAGGTGCAGGCTGCCTATCAGAAGGTGGTGGCTGGTGT
GGCCAATGCCCTGGCTCACAAATACCACTGAGATCTTTTTCCCTCTGCCAAAAATTATGGGGACATCATG
AAGCCCCTTGAGCATCTGACTTCTGGCTAATAAAGGAAATTTATTTTCATTGCAATAGTGTGTTGGAATT
TTTTGTGTCTCTCACTCGGAAGGACATATGGGAGGGCAAATCATTTAAAACATCAGAATGAGTATTTGGT
TTAGAGTTTGGCAACATATGCCCATATGCTGGCTGCCATGAACAAAGGTTGGCTATAAAGAGGTCATCAG
TATATGAAACAGCCCCCTGCTGTCCATTCCTTATTCCATAGAAAAGCCTTGACTTGAGGTTAGATTTTTT
TTATATTTTGTTTTGTGTTATTTTTTTCTTTAACATCCCTAAAATTTTCCTTACATGTTTTACTAGCCAG
ATTTTTCCTCCTCTCCTGACTACTCCCAGTCATAGCTGTCCCTCTTCTCTTATGGAGATCCCGAGCGGTG
CGTTTTTATGCTTGTAGTATTGTATAATGTTTTTAAGATCCAAGCTTCTGACCTCTTCTCTTCCTCCCAC
AGGGCCTCGAGACAATTGCATCGATGGTACCAGTGAAAGTCTGCAATGAATTCGAGTTGGCGCGCCTGTC
ATTCTAAATCTCTCTTTCAGCCTAAAGCTTTTTCCCCGTATCCCCCCAGGTGTCTGCAGGCTCAAAGAGC
AGCGAGAAGCGTTCAGAGGAAAGCGATCCCGTGCCACCTTCCCCGTGCCCGGGCTGTCCCCGCACGCTGC
CGGCTCGGGGATGCGGGGGGAGCGCCGGACCGGAGCGGAGCCCCGGGCGGCTCGCTGCTGCCCCCTAGCG
GGGGAGGGACGTAATTACATCCCTGGGGGCTTTGGGAGGGGGCTGTCCCCGTGAGCTCCCAGGCGCGCCT
GTCATTCTAAATCTCTCTTTCAGCCTAAAGCTTTTTCCCCGTATCCCCCCAGGTGTCTGCAGGCTCAAAG
AGCAGCGAGAAGCGTTCAGAGGAAAGCGATCCCGTGCCACCTTCCCCGTGCCCGGGCTGTCCCCGCACGC
TGCCGGCTCGGGGATGCGGGGGGAGCGCCGGACCGGAGCGGAGCCCCGGGCGGCTCGCTGCTGCCCCCTA
GCGGGGGAGGGACGTAATTACATCCCTGGGGGCTTTGGGGGGGGGCTGTCCCCGTGAGCTCCCAGGCGCG
CCAACTCGGTACCGTATCGATGTCGACGTTAACGCTAGTGATATCAACTTTGTATAGAAAAGTTGGCTCC
GAATTCGCCCTTGACAGCAGAGATCCAGTTTGGTTAATTAATTGGCTCCGGTGCCCGTCAGTGGGCAGAG
CGCACATCGCCCACAGTCCCCGAGAAGTTGTGGGGAGGGGTCGGCAATTGAACCGGTGCCTAGAGAAGGT
GGCGCGGGGTAAACTGGGAAAGTGATGTCGTGTACTGGCTCCGCCTTTTTCCCGAGGGTGGGGGAGAACC
GTATATAAGTGCAGTAGTCGCCGTGAACGTTCTTTTTCGCAACGGGTTTGCCGCCAGAACACAGGTAAGT
GCCGTGTGTGGTTCCCGCGGGCCTGGCCTCTTTACGGGTTATGGCCCTTGCGTGCCTTGAATTACTTCCA
CCTGGCTGCAGTACGTGATTCTTGATCCCGAGCTTCGGGTTGGAAGTGGGTGGGAGAGTTCGAGGCCTTG
CGCTTAAGGAGCCCCTTCGCCTCGTGCTTGAGTTGAGGCCTGGCCTGGGCGCTGGGGCCGCCGCGTGCGA
ATCTGGTGGCACCTTCGCGCCTGTCTCGCTGCTTTCGATAAGTCTCTAGCCATTTAAAATTTTTGATGAC
CTGCTGCGACGCTTTTTTTCTGGCAAGATAGTCTTGTAAATGCGGGCCAAGATCTGCACACTGGTATTTC
GGTTTTTGGGGCCGCGGGCGGCGACGGGGCCCGTGCGTCCCAGCGCACATGTTCGGCGAGGCGGGGCCTG
CGAGCGCGGCCACCGAGAATCGGACGGGGGTAGTCTCAAGCTGGCCGGCCTGCTCTGGTGCCTGGCCTCG
CGCCGCCGTGTATCGCCCCGCCCTGGGCGGCAAGGCTGGCCCGGTCGGCACCAGTTGCGTGAGCGGAAAG
ATGGCCGCTTCCCGGCCCTGCTGCAGGGAGCTCAAAATGGAGGACGCGGCGCTCGGGAGAGCGGGCGGGT
GAGTCACCCACACAAAGGAAAAGGGCCTTTCCGTCCTCAGCCGTCGCTTCATGTGACTCCACGGAGTACC
GGGCGCCGTCCAGGCACCTCGATTAGTTCTCGAGCTTTTGGAGTACGTCGTCTTTAGGTTGGGGGGAGGG
GTTTTATGCGATGGAGTTTCCCCACACTGAGTGGGTGGAGACTGAAGTTAGGCCAGCTTGGCACTTGATG
TAATTCTCCTTGGAATTTGCCCTTTTTGAGTTTGGATCTTGGTTCATTCTCAAGCCTCAGACAGTGGTTC
AAAGTTTTTTTCTTCCATTTCAGGTGTCGTGAGAAGGGCGAATTCGACCCAAGTTTGTACAAAAAAGCAG
GCTCGCCACCATGGTGAGCAAGGGCGAGGAGCTGTTCACCGGGGTGGTGCCCATCCTGGTCGAGCTGGAC
GGCGACGTAAACGGCCACAAGTTCAGCGTGAGGGGCGAGGGCGAGGGCGATGCCACCAACGGCAAGCTGA
CCCTGAAGTTCATCTGCACCACCGGCAAGCTGCCCGTGCCCTGGCCCACCCTCGTGACCACCCTGAGCCA
CGGCGTGCAGTGCTTCGCCCGCTACCCCGACCACATGAAGCAGCACGACTTCTTCAAGTCCGCCATGCCC
GAAGGCTACGTCCAGGAGCGCACCATCTTCTTCAAGGACGACGGCACCTACAAGACCCGCGCCGAGGTGA
AGTTCGAGGGCGACACCCTAGTGAACCGCATCGAGCTGAAGGGCGTCGACTTCAAGGAGGACGGCAACAT
CCTGGGGCACAAGCTGGAGTACAACTTCAACAGCCACAACATCTATATCATGGCCGTCAAGCAGAAGAAC
GGCATCAAGGTGAACTTCAAGATCCGCCACAACGTGGAGGACGGCAGCGTGCAGCTCGCCGACCACTACC
AGCAGAACACCCCCATCGGCGACGGCCCCGTGCTGCTGCCCGACAGCCACTACCTGAGCACCCAGTCCGT
GCTGAGCAAAGACCCCAACGAGAAGCGCGATCACATGGTCCTGCTGGAGTTCCGCACCGCCGCCGGGATC
ACTCTCGGCATGGACGAGCTGTACAAGTAATACCACCCAGCTTTCTTGTACAAAGTGGTACGCGTGAATT
CACTCCTCAGGTGCAGGCTGCCTATCAGAAGGTGGTGGCTGGTGTGGCCAATGCCCTGGCTCACAAATAC
CACTGAGATCTTTTTCCCTCTGCCAAAAATTATGGGGACATCATGAAGCCCCTTGAGCATCTGACTTCTG
GCTAATAAAGGAAATTTATTTTCATTGCAATAGTGTGTTGGAATTTTTTGTGTCTCTCACTCGGAAGGAC
ATATGGGAGGGCAAATCATTTAAAACATCAGAATGAGTATTTGGTTTAGAGTTTGGCAACATATGCCCAT
ATGCTGGCTGCCATGAACAAAGGTTGGCTATAAAGAGGTCATCAGTATATGAAACAGCCCCCTGCTGTCC
ATTCCTTATTCCATAGAAAAGCCTTGACTTGAGGTTAGATTTTTTTTATATTTTGTTTTGTGTTATTTTT
TTCTTTAACATCCCTAAAATTTTCCTTACATGTTTTACTAGCCAGATTTTTCCTCCTCTCCTGACTACTC
CCAGTCATAGCTGTCCCTCTTCTCTTATGGAGATCCCTCGACCTGCAGCCCAAGCTTGGCGTAATCATGG
TCATAGCTGTTTCCTGTGTGAAATTGTTATCCGCTCACAATTCCACACAACATACGAGCCGGAAGCATAA
AGTGTAAAGCCTGGGGTGCCTAATGAGTGAGCTAACTCACATTAATTGCGTTGCGCTCACTGCCCGCTTT
CCAGTCGGGAAACCTGTCGTGCCAGCGGATCGACAGTACTAAGCTTGGTCTAATACCCAATCTCTCGTCT
TATCCAGATGTTTTATACGCCTCTGGCCCGTGTCTCAAAATCTCTGATGTTACATTGCACAAGATAAAAT
AATATCATCATGAACAATAAAACTGTCTGCTTACATAAACAGTAATACAAGGGGTGTTATGAGCCATATT
CAACGGGAAACGTCGAGGCCGCGATTAAATTCCAACATGGATGCTGATTTATATGGGTATAAATGGGCTC
GCGATAATGTCGGGCAATCAGGTGCGACAATCTATCGCTTGTATGGGAAGCCCGATGCGCCAGAGTTGTT
TCTGAAACATGGCAAAGGTAGCGTTGCCAATGATGTTACAGATGAGATGGTCAGACTAAACTGGCTGACG
GAATTTATGCCTCTTCCGACCATCAAGCATTTTATCCGTACTCCTGATGATGCATGGTTACTCACCACTG
CGATCCCCGGAAAAACAGCATTCCAGGTATTAGAAGAATATCCTGATTCAGGTGAAAATATTGTTGATGC
GCTGGCAGTGTTCCTGCGCCGGTTGCATTCGATTCCTGTTTGTAATTGTCCTTTTAACAGCGATCGCGTA
TTTCGTCTCGCTCAGGCGCAATCACGAATGAATAACGGTTTGGTTGATGCGAGTGATTTTGATGACGAGC
GTAATGGCTGGCCTGTTGAACAAGTCTGGAAAGAAATGCATAAACTTTTGCCATTCTCACCGGATTCAGT
CGTCACTCATGGTGATTTCTCACTTGATAACCTTATTTTTGACGAGGGGAAATTAATAGGTTGTATTGAT
GTTGGACGAGTCGGAATCGCAGACCGATACCAGGATCTTGCCATCCTATGGAACTGCCTCGGTGAGTTTT
CTCCTTCATTACAGAAACGGCTTTTTCAAAAATATGGTATTGATAATCCTGATATGAATAAATTGCAGTT
TCATTTGATGCTCGATGAGTTTTTCTAATCAGAATTGGTTAATTGGTTGTAACACTGGCAGAGCATTACG
CTGACTTGACGGGACGGCGCAAGCTCATGACCAAAATCCCTTAACGTGAGTTACGCGTCGTTCCACTGAG
CGTCAGAGGTATCACTAGTATTACAGAGGTAAGTTATAACAGTCGCCTAACCC
Features (pLannotate 1.2.2; 28 found; start..end, strand, type, name):
     87..675     -  rep_origin     ori: high-copy-number ColE1/pMB1/pBR322/pUC origin of replication
    846..1706    -  CDS            AmpR: β-lactamase; bla; confers resistance to ampicillin, carbenicillin, and related antibiotics
   1707..1778    -  promoter       AmpR promoter: bla
   1857..2456    +  CDS            PuroR: puromycin N-acetyltransferase; pac from Streptomyces alboniger; confers resistance to puromycin
   2461..2541    +  CDS            HBB (fragment): HBB_PONPY - Experimental evidence at transcript level: Swiss-Prot protein existence level 2. Involved in oxygen transport from the lung to the various peripheral tissues. From Pongo pygmaeus (Bornean orangutan).
   2612..2667    +  polyA_signal   β-globin poly(A) signal: rabbit β-globin polyadenylation signal (Gil and Proudfoot, 1987)
   3646..3666    +  protein_bind   attB4: mutant version of attB; core recombination site for the Gateway® BP reaction BP Clonase™
   3734..3945    +  promoter       EF-1α core promoter: core promoter for human elongation factor EF-1α
   3946..4884    +  intron         EF-1α intron A: intron upstream of the start codon of human EF-1α
   4911..4931    +  protein_bind   attB1: mutant version of attB; core recombination site for the Gateway® BP reaction BP Clonase™
   4951..5646    +  CDS            mKate2: mKate2 is a basic (constitutively fluorescent) red fluorescent protein published in 2009, derived from Entacmaea quadricolor. It is reported to be a rapidly-maturing monomer with moderate acid sensitivity.
   5666..5690    -  protein_bind   attB2: mutant version of attB; recombination site for the Gateway® BP reaction BP Clonase™
   5834..5908    +  CDS            HBB (fragment): HBB_PONPY - Experimental evidence at transcript level: Swiss-Prot protein existence level 2. Involved in oxygen transport from the lung to the various peripheral tissues. From Pongo pygmaeus (Bornean orangutan).
   5979..6034    +  polyA_signal   β-globin poly(A) signal: rabbit β-globin polyadenylation signal (Gil and Proudfoot, 1987)
   6418..6443    +  misc_feature   SA: splice acceptor site
   7115..7135    +  protein_bind   attB4: mutant version of attB; core recombination site for the Gateway® BP reaction BP Clonase™
   7203..7414    +  promoter       EF-1α core promoter: core promoter for human elongation factor EF-1α
   7415..8353    +  intron         EF-1α intron A: intron upstream of the start codon of human EF-1α
   8380..8400    +  protein_bind   attB1: mutant version of attB; core recombination site for the Gateway® BP reaction BP Clonase™
   8411..9127    +  CDS            EBFP2: EBFP2 is a basic (constitutively fluorescent) blue fluorescent protein published in 2007, derived from Aequorea victoria. It is reported to be a rapidly-maturing monomer with moderate acid sensitivity.
   9135..9159    -  protein_bind   attB2: mutant version of attB; recombination site for the Gateway® BP reaction BP Clonase™
   9163..9243    +  CDS            HBB (fragment): HBB_PONPY - Experimental evidence at transcript level: Swiss-Prot protein existence level 2. Involved in oxygen transport from the lung to the various peripheral tissues. From Pongo pygmaeus (Bornean orangutan).
   9314..9369    +  polyA_signal   β-globin poly(A) signal: rabbit β-globin polyadenylation signal (Gil and Proudfoot, 1987)
   9752..9774    -  protein_bind   lac operator (fragment): The lac repressor binds to the lac operator to inhibit transcription in E. coli. This inhibition can be relieved by adding lactose or isopropyl-β-D-thiogalactopyranoside (IPTG). lac repressor encoded by lacI
   9778..9808    -  promoter       lac promoter: promoter for the E. coli lac operon
   9823..9844    -  protein_bind   CAP binding site: CAP binding activates transcription in the presence of cAMP. E. coli catabolite activator protein
   9857..9896    -  CDS            lacI (fragment): lac repressor; lacI; The lac repressor binds to the lac operator to inhibit transcription in E. coli. This inhibition can be relieved by adding lactose or isopropyl-β-D-thiogalactopyranoside (IPTG).
  10069..10878   +  CDS            KanR: aminoglycoside phosphotransferase; aph(3')-Ia; confers resistance to kanamycin in bacteria or G418 (Geneticin®) in eukaryotes
