[The description below was written by a language model from this plasmid's Addgene catalogue record and pLannotate feature annotations shown in this document.]
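Description:
LSB-hsa-miR-302c-5p is an 11 kb mammalian expression plasmid built on the Low Sensor Backbone (LSB), designed as a two-colour fluorescent sensor of microRNA activity for synthetic biology work. It replicates in E. coli from a high-copy ColE1/pUC-type origin and carries both β-lactamase (AmpR) and an aph(3')-Ia kanamycin resistance gene, so it is maintained under dual ampicillin and kanamycin selection. A puromycin N-acetyltransferase coding sequence followed by a rabbit β-globin poly(A) signal is also present for selection in mammalian cells; no mammalian promoter is annotated directly upstream of it.

The payload consists of two parallel transcription units in the same orientation. Each has the human EF-1α core promoter with its intron A, a fluorescent protein coding sequence flanked by Gateway attB sites (attB4 upstream of the promoter, attB1 and attB2 around the reporter) left over from assembly, and a β-globin 3' region with poly(A) signal. The first unit expresses the red protein mKate2, and the record states that a target site for human miR-302c-5p sits in its 3' UTR. This site is not annotated in the feature table, but it would fall in the gap between the mKate2 cassette and its poly(A) region. The second unit expresses the blue protein EBFP2 without a target site and serves as an internal reference. In transfected cells, miR-302c-5p activity represses mKate2 but not EBFP2, so the ratio of red to blue fluorescence gives a normalised readout of miRNA activity.

The depositor notes that the repeated poly(A) elements make the plasmid inherently unstable through recombination. They also report small insertions flanking the puromycin coding region in the physical plasmid relative to the deposited sequence, which do not affect puromycin selection.
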