Addgene plasmid #103404: LSB-hsa-miR-302c-5p
Purpose: Used to sense miRNA activity using fluorescence based tools. hsa-miR-302c-5p target in 3' UTR of of mKate. miRNA activity can be measured by the repression of mKate2 relative to EBFP2 fluorescent proteins . Plasmid is inherently unstable; please see Depositor Comments
Depositing lab: Ron Weiss. Depositing organization: Massachusetts Institute of Technology. Publication: A mixed antagonistic/synergistic miRNA repression model enables accurate predictions of multi-input miRNA sensor activity. Gam JJ, Babb J, Weiss R. Nat Commun. 2018 Jun 22;9(1):2430. doi: 10.1038/s41467-018-04575-0. PubMed 29934631.
Backbone
  Vector backbone: Low Sensor Backbone (LSB)
  Vector type: Mammalian Expression, Synthetic Biology
Growth in bacteria
  Bacterial resistance: Ampicillin and Kanamycin, 100 & 50 μg/mL
  Growth temperature: 30°C
  Growth strain: NEB Stable
  Copy number: High Copy
Gene/Insert
  Gene/Insert name: hsa-miR-302c-5p target
  Species: H. sapiens (human)
  Entrez Gene: MIR302C (a.k.a. MIRN302C, mir-302c)
  Promoter: EF-1a
  Cloning method: Gibson Cloning
Terms and licenses: Academic/Nonprofit Terms; Industry Terms: Not Available to Industry
Depositor comments: Please note that this plasmid is inherently unstable due to a repeating poly A element. We recommend performing a diagnostic digest on multiple colonies upon receipt. The depositors would like to note the presence of several discrepancies between the depositor sequence and physical plasmid sequence. In particular, the sequences upstream and downstream of the puromycin coding region have 10 bp insertions which do not affect the ability to perform puromycin selection. The sequences for those regions within the physical plasmids are as follows: Upstream of Puro: GAATTCGACCGCCTGTCTCAAGGTGCCACC; Downstream of Puro: GCTTTGAGACTACGCGTGAATTCACTCCTC.
How to cite: LSB-hsa-miR-302c-5p was a gift from Ron Weiss (Addgene plasmid # 103404 ; http://n2t.net/addgene:103404 ; RRID:Addgene_103404)
