>Addgene plasmid #103404 | LSB-hsa-miR-302c-5p | depositor partial sequence | sequence record 195858 | hsa-miR-302c-5p target
CAGCAGGTACCCCCATGTTAAA
