>Addgene plasmid #103404 | LSB-hsa-miR-302c-5p | addgene partial sequence | sequence record 272315 | mKate2-F 5'-ACCCGCTAAGAACCTCAAGA-3'
TCAAGGAGGCCGACAAAGAGACATACGTCGAGCAGCACGAGGTGGCTGTGGCCAGATACTGCGACCTCCC
TAGCAAACTGGGGCACAAACTTAATTGAGAATTCTACCACCCAGCTTTCTTGTACAAAGTGGTACGTCTC
AAGACCAGAGGTCTCTGCTTAACCGGCTCAGCAGGTACCCCCATGTTAAACAGCAGGTACCCCCATGTTA
AACAGCAGGTACCCCCATGTTAAACAGCAGGTACCCCCATGTTAAACAACCAGAAGAGACCTGTGCTTCA
CTCCTCAGGTGCAGGCTGCCTATCAGAAGGTGGTGGCTGGTGTGGCCAATGCCCTGGCTCACAAATACCA
CTGAGATCTTTTTCCCTCTGCCAAAAATTATGGGGACATCATGAAGCCCCTTGAGCATCTGACTTCTGGC
TAATAAAGGAAATTTATTTTCATTGCAATAGTGTGTTGGAATTTTTT
